Addgene plasmid #59791: pLV hUbC-VP64 dCas9 VP64-T2A-GFP
Purpose: Co-expresses human optimized S. pyogenes dCas9 fused to two copies of VP64 and GFP
Depositing lab: Charles Gersbach. Depositing organization: Duke University. Publication: Multiplex CRISPR/Cas9-based genome engineering from a single lentiviral vector. Kabadi AM, Ousterout DG, Hilton IB, Gersbach CA. Nucleic Acids Res. 2014 Aug 13. pii: gku749. 10.1093/nar/gku749 PubMed 25122746.
Backbone
  Vector backbone: FUGW
  Backbone size w/o insert (bp): 10000
  Total vector size (bp): 15111
  Vector type: Mammalian Expression, Lentiviral, CRISPR
Growth in bacteria
  Bacterial resistance: Ampicillin, 100 μg/mL
  Growth temperature: 37°C
  Growth strain: Stbl3
  Growth instructions: Test 2-4 individual colonies using a diagnostic digest to ensure full plasmid is selected.
  Copy number: Unknown
Gene/Insert
  Gene/Insert name: humanized VP64 dead Cas9 VP64 T2A GFP
  Species: S. Pyogenes
  Mutation: D10A and H840A
  Tag / fusion protein: Flag (N terminal on insert)
Terms and licenses: Academic/Nonprofit Terms; Industry Terms: Not Available to Industry
How to cite: pLV hUbC-VP64 dCas9 VP64-T2A-GFP was a gift from Charles Gersbach (Addgene plasmid # 59791 ; http://n2t.net/addgene:59791 ; RRID:Addgene_59791)
