[The description below was written by a language model from this plasmid's Addgene catalogue record and pLannotate feature annotations shown in this document.]
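Description:
pLV hUbC-VP64 dCas9 VP64-T2A-GFP is a 15.1 kb HIV-1-based lentiviral transfer plasmid built on the FUGW backbone for delivering a CRISPR transcriptional activator to mammalian cells. It is propagated in E. coli through a high-copy ColE1/pUC-type origin with ampicillin resistance. The backbone also carries an f1 origin and an SV40/EM7-driven bleomycin/Zeocin resistance cassette, which lies outside the LTRs and so would not be packaged. A CMV enhancer/promoter fused to a truncated 5' LTR drives production of the viral genomic RNA. The viral region contains the Ψ packaging signal with a gag fragment, the RRE for Rev-dependent nuclear export, cPPT/CTS, WPRE to enhance transcript expression, and a downstream truncated LTR followed by a bGH polyadenylation signal.

The payload is driven by the human ubiquitin C promoter. It encodes an N-terminally 3xFLAG-tagged, human codon-optimised Streptococcus pyogenes Cas9 carrying the D10A and H840A mutations, which abolish nuclease activity while preserving guide-RNA-directed DNA binding. According to the catalogue entry, dCas9 is flanked by VP64 activation domains at both ends. The automated annotation detects only the C-terminal copy, leaving an unannotated gap between the FLAG tag and Cas9 where the N-terminal copy presumably sits. A T2A self-cleaving peptide (named in the record but not annotated) links the fusion to EGFP, so transduced cells can be identified by fluorescence. Two loxP sites flank the region from upstream of the UbC promoter through EGFP, which would in principle permit Cre-mediated excision of the cassette. A remnant of pBluescript cloning sequence lies just inside the first loxP site. No guide RNA cassette is annotated, so guides must come from elsewhere. The construct is suited to RNA-guided activation of endogenous genes.
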