Features (pLannotate 1.2.2; 44 found; start..end, strand, type, name):
      1..380     +  enhancer       CMV enhancer: human cytomegalovirus immediate early enhancer
    381..580     +  promoter       CMV promoter: human cytomegalovirus (CMV) immediate early promoter
    598..778     +  LTR            5' LTR (truncated): truncated 5' long terminal repeat (LTR) from HIV-1
    825..950     +  misc_feature   HIV-1 Ψ: packaging signal of human immunodeficiency virus type 1
    934..1297    +  CDS            HIV-1 gag (fragment): gag protein from human immunodeficiency virus 1; gag
   1443..1676    +  misc_feature   RRE: The Rev response element (RRE) of HIV-1 allows for Rev-dependent mRNA export from the nucleus to the cytoplasm.
   2053..2153    +  CDS            Rev (fragment): human immunodeficiency virus 1 (HIV-1) Rev protein; rev; enhances nuclear export of unspliced and incompletely spliced viral mRNAs
   2203..2320    +  misc_feature   cPPT/CTS: central polypurine tract and central termination sequence of HIV-1
   2365..2398    +  protein_bind   loxP: Cre-mediated recombination occurs in the 8-bp core sequence (GCATACAT). Cre recombinase
   2415..2434    -  rep_origin     f1 ori (fragment): f1 bacteriophage origin of replication; arrow indicates direction of (+) strand synthesis
   2439..2594    -  CDS            lacZα (fragment): LacZα fragment of β-galactosidase; lacZ fragment
   2602..2620    +  promoter       T7 promoter: promoter for bacteriophage T7 RNA polymerase
   2629..2652    -  misc_feature   MCS (fragment): pBluescript multiple cloning site
   2668..2686    -  promoter       T3 promoter: promoter for bacteriophage T3 RNA polymerase
   2729..2751    -  protein_bind   lac operator (fragment): The lac repressor binds to the lac operator to inhibit transcription in E. coli. This inhibition can be relieved by adding lactose or isopropyl-β-D-thiogalactopyranoside (IPTG). lac repressor encoded by lacI
   2755..2785    -  promoter       lac promoter: promoter for the E. coli lac operon
   2800..2821    -  protein_bind   CAP binding site: CAP binding activates transcription in the presence of cAMP. E. coli catabolite activator protein
   2898..4109    +  promoter       UbC promoter: human ubiquitin C promoter
   4120..4138    -  misc_feature   MCS (fragment): pUC18/19 multiple cloning site
   4147..4212    +  CDS            3xFLAG: three tandem FLAG® epitope tags, followed by an enterokinase cleavage site
   4411..8514    +  CDS            Cas9: Cas9 (Csn1) endonuclease from the Streptococcus pyogenes Type II CRISPR/Cas system generates RNA-guided double strand breaks in DNA
   8560..8709    +  CDS            VP64: tetrameric repeat of the minimal activation domain of herpes simplex virus VP16 (Beerli et al., 1998)
   8779..9492    +  CDS            EGFP: EGFP is a basic (constitutively fluorescent) green fluorescent protein published in 1996, derived from Aequorea victoria. It is reported to be a rapidly-maturing weak dimer with moderate acid sensitivity.
   9508..9541    +  protein_bind   loxP: Cre-mediated recombination occurs in the 8-bp core sequence (GCATACAT). Cre recombinase
   9542..9566    +  misc_feature   MCS (fragment): pBluescript multiple cloning site
   9566..10154   +  misc_feature   WPRE: woodchuck hepatitis virus posttranscriptional regulatory element
  10091..10672   +  CDS            nef (fragment): NEF_HV1H2 - Experimental evidence at protein level: Swiss-Prot protein existence level 1. Extracellular Nef protein targets CD4(+) T-lymphocytes for apoptosis by interacting with CXCR4 surface receptors. From Human immunodeficiency virus type 1 group M subtype B (isolate HXB2) (HIV-1).
  10679..10859   +  LTR            5' LTR (truncated): truncated 5' long terminal repeat (LTR) from HIV-1
  10891..11115   +  polyA_signal   bGH poly(A) signal: bovine growth hormone polyadenylation signal
  11119..11140   +  promoter       SV40 promoter (fragment): SV40 enhancer and early promoter
  11161..11589   +  rep_origin     f1 ori (sequence partly withheld): f1 bacteriophage origin of replication; arrow indicates direction of (+) strand synthesis
  11603..11932   +  promoter       SV40 promoter: SV40 enhancer and early promoter
  11980..12027   +  promoter       EM7 promoter: synthetic bacterial promoter&nbsp
  12046..12420   +  CDS            BleoR: antibiotic-binding protein; Sh ble from Streptoalloteichus hindustanus; confers resistance to bleomycin, phleomycin, and Zeocin™
  12430..12555   +  CDS            ble (fragment): BLE_KLEPN - Experimental evidence at protein level: Swiss-Prot protein existence level 1. Binding protein with a strong affinity to the bleomycin family of antibiotics. Binds to CL990; an antimitotic-antibiotic compound. From Klebsiella pneumoniae.
  12550..12671   +  polyA_signal   SV40 poly(A) signal: SV40 polyadenylation signal
  12742..12764   -  protein_bind   lac operator (fragment): The lac repressor binds to the lac operator to inhibit transcription in E. coli. This inhibition can be relieved by adding lactose or isopropyl-β-D-thiogalactopyranoside (IPTG). lac repressor encoded by lacI
  12768..12798   -  promoter       lac promoter: promoter for the E. coli lac operon
  12813..12834   -  protein_bind   CAP binding site: CAP binding activates transcription in the presence of cAMP. E. coli catabolite activator protein
  12847..12939   -  CDS            lacI (fragment): lac repressor; lacI; The lac repressor binds to the lac operator to inhibit transcription in E. coli. This inhibition can be relieved by adding lactose or isopropyl-β-D-thiogalactopyranoside (IPTG).
  13122..13710   -  rep_origin     ori: high-copy-number ColE1/pMB1/pBR322/pUC origin of replication
  13881..14741   -  CDS            AmpR: β-lactamase; bla; confers resistance to ampicillin, carbenicillin, and related antibiotics
  14742..14846   -  promoter       AmpR promoter: bla
  14905..14957   -  misc_feature   bom (fragment): basis of mobility region from pBR322
>Addgene plasmid #59791 | pLV hUbC-VP64 dCas9 VP64-T2A-GFP | addgene full sequence | sequence record 215604 | Addgene NGS Result
GACATTGATTATTGACTAGTTATTAATAGTAATCAATTACGGGGTCATTAGTTCATAGCCCATATATGGA
GTTCCGCGTTACATAACTTACGGTAAATGGCCCGCCTGGCTGACCGCCCAACGACCCCCGCCCATTGACG
TCAATAATGACGTATGTTCCCATAGTAACGCCAATAGGGACTTTCCATTGACGTCAATGGGTGGAGTATT
TACGGTAAACTGCCCACTTGGCAGTACATCAAGTGTATCATATGCCAAGTACGCCCCCTATTGACGTCAA
TGACGGTAAATGGCCCGCCTGGCATTATGCCCAGTACATGACCTTATGGGACTTTCCTACTTGGCAGTAC
ATCTACGTATTAGTCATCGCTATTACCATGGTGATGCGGTTTTGGCAGTACATCAATGGGCGTGGATAGC
GGTTTGACTCACGGGGATTTCCAAGTCTCCACCCCATTGACGTCAATGGGAGTTTGTTTTGGCACCAAAA
TCAACGGGACTTTCCAAAATGTCGTAACAACTCCGCCCCATTGACGCAAATGGGCGGTAGGCGTGTACGG
TGGGAGGTCTATATAAGCAGCGCGTTTTGCCTGTACTGGGTCTCTCTGGTTAGACCAGATCTGAGCCTGG
GAGCTCTCTGGCTAACTAGGGAACCCACTGCTTAAGCCTCAATAAAGCTTGCCTTGAGTGCTTCAAGTAG
TGTGTGCCCGTCTGTTGTGTGACTCTGGTAACTAGAGATCCCTCAGACCCTTTTAGTCAGTGTGGAAAAT
CTCTAGCAGTGGCGCCCGAACAGGGACTTGAAAGCGAAAGGGAAACCAGAGGAGCTCTCTCGACGCAGGA
CTCGGCTTGCTGAAGCGCGCACGGCAAGAGGCGAGGGGCGGCGACTGGTGAGTACGCCAAAAATTTTGAC
TAGCGGAGGCTAGAAGGAGAGAGATGGGTGCGAGAGCGTCAGTATTAAGCGGGGGAGAATTAGATCGCGA
TGGGAAAAAATTCGGTTAAGGCCAGGGGGAAAGAAAAAATATAAATTAAAACATATAGTATGGGCAAGCA
GGGAGCTAGAACGATTCGCAGTTAATCCTGGCCTGTTAGAAACATCAGAAGGCTGTAGACAAATACTGGG
ACAGCTACAACCATCCCTTCAGACAGGATCAGAAGAACTTAGATCATTATATAATACAGTAGCAACCCTC
TATTGTGTGCATCAAAGGATAGAGATAAAAGACACCAAGGAAGCTTTAGACAAGATAGAGGAAGAGCAAA
ACAAAAGTAAGACCACCGCACAGCAAGCGGCCGCTGATCTTCAGACCTGGAGGAGGAGATATGAGGGACA
ATTGGAGAAGTGAATTATATAAATATAAAGTAGTAAAAATTGAACCATTAGGAGTAGCACCCACCAAGGC
AAAGAGAAGAGTGGTGCAGAGAGAAAAAAGAGCAGTGGGAATAGGAGCTTTGTTCCTTGGGTTCTTGGGA
GCAGCAGGAAGCACTATGGGCGCAGCGTCAATGACGCTGACGGTACAGGCCAGACAATTATTGTCTGGTA
TAGTGCAGCAGCAGAACAATTTGCTGAGGGCTATTGAGGCGCAACAGCATCTGTTGCAACTCACAGTCTG
GGGCATCAAGCAGCTCCAGGCAAGAATCCTGGCTGTGGAAAGATACCTAAAGGATCAACAGCTCCTGGGG
ATTTGGGGTTGCTCTGGAAAACTCATTTGCACCACTGCTGTGCCTTGGAATGCTAGTTGGAGTAATAAAT
CTCTGGAACAGATTTGGAATCACACGACCTGGATGGAGTGGGACAGAGAAATTAACAATTACACAAGCTT
AATACACTCCTTAATTGAAGAATCGCAAAACCAGCAAGAAAAGAATGAACAAGAATTATTGGAATTAGAT
AAATGGGCAAGTTTGTGGAATTGGTTTAACATAACAAATTGGCTGTGGTATATAAAATTATTCATAATGA
TAGTAGGAGGCTTGGTAGGTTTAAGAATAGTTTTTGCTGTACTTTCTATAGTGAATAGAGTTAGGCAGGG
ATATTCACCATTATCGTTTCAGACCCACCTCCCAACCCCGAGGGGACCCGACAGGCCCGAAGGAATAGAA
GAAGAAGGTGGAGAGAGAGACAGAGACAGATCCATTCGATTAGTGAACGGATCGGCACTGCGTGCGCCAA
TTCTGCAGACAAATGGCAGTATTCATCCACAATTTTAAAAGAAAAGGGGGGATTGGGGGGTACAGTGCAG
GGGAAAGAATAGTAGACATAATAGCAACAGACATACAAACTAAAGAATTACAAAAACAAATTACAAAAAT
TCAAAATTTTCGGGTTTATTACAGGGACAGCAGAGATCCAGTTTGGTTAATTAAATAACTTCGTATAGCA
TACATTATACGAAGTTATGATAAGAGACGGTGGTTGCGCCGCTACAGGGCGCGTCCCATTCGCCATTCAG
GCTGCGCAACTGTTGGGAAGGGCGATCGGTGCGGGCCTCTTCGCTATTACGCCAGCTGGCGAAAGGGGGA
TGTGCTGCAAGGCGATTAAGTTGGGTAACGCCAGGGTTTTCCCAGTCACGACGTTGTAAAACGACGGCCA
GTGAGCGCGCGTAATACGACTCACTATAGGGCGAATTGGGTACCGGGCCCCCCCTCGAGGTCCTCCAGCT
TTTGTTCCCTTTAGTGAGGGTTAATTGCGCGCTTGGCGTAATCATGGTCATAGCTGTTTCCTGTGTGAAA
TTGTTATCCGCTCACAATTCCACACAACATACGAGCCGGAAGCATAAAGTGTAAAGCCTGGGGTGCCTAA
TGAGTGAGCTAACTCACATTAATTGCGTTGCGCTCACTGCCCGCTTTCCACTGCATGACGTCTCCACAAT
TAATTAACCCGTGTCGGCTCCAGATCTGGCCTCCGCGCCGGGTTTTGGCGCCTCCCGCGGGCGCCCCCCT
CCTCACGGCGAGCGCTGCCACGTCAGACGAAGGGCGCAGCGAGCGTCCTGATCCTTCCGCCCGGACGCTC
AGGACAGCGGCCCGCTGCTCATAAGACTCGGCCTTAGAACCCCAGTATCAGCAGAAGGACATTTTAGGAC
GGGACTTGGGTGACTCTAGGGCACTGGTTTTCTTTCCAGAGAGCGGAACAGGCGAGGAAAAGTAGTCCCT
TCTCGGCGATTCTGCGGAGGGATCTCCGTGGGGCGGTGAACGCCGATGATTATATAAGGACGCGCCGGGT
GTGGCACAGCTAGTTCCGTCGCAGCCGGGATTTGGGTCGCGGTTCTTGTTTGTGGATCGCTGTGATCGTC
ACTTGGTGAGTAGCGGGCTGCTGGGCTGGCCGGGGCTTTCGTGGCCGCCGGGCCGCTCGGTGGGACGGAA
GCGTGTGGAGAGACCGCCAAGGGCTGTAGTCTGGGTCCGCGAGCAAGGTTGCCCTGAACTGGGGGTTGGG
GGGAGCGCAGCAAAATGGCGGCTGTTCCCGAGTCTTGAATGGAAGACGCTTGTGAGGCGGGCTGTGAGGT
CGTTGAAACAAGGTGGGGGGCATGGTGGGCGGCAAGAACCCAAGGTCTTGAGGCCTTCGCTAATGCGGGA
AAGCTCTTATTCGGGTGAGATGGGCTGGGGCACCATCTGGGGACCCTGACGTGAAGTTTGTCACTGACTG
GAGAACTCGGTTTGTCGTCTGTTGCGGGGGCGGCAGTTATGGCGGTGCCGTTGGGCAGTGCACCCGTACC
TTTGGGAGCGCGCGCCCTCGTCGTGTCGTGACGTCACCCGTTCTGTTGGCTTATAATGCAGGGTGGGGCC
ACCTGCCGGTAGGTGTGCGGTAGGCTTTTCTCCGTCGCAGGACGCAGGGTTCGGGCCTAGGGTAGGCTCT
CCTGAATCGACAGGCGCCGGACCTCTGGTGAGGGGAGGGATAAGTGAGGCGTCAGTTTCTTTGGTCGGTT
TTATGTACCTATCTTCTTAAGTAGCTGAAGCTCCGGTTTTGAACTATGCGCTCGGGGTTGGCGAGTGTGT
TTTGTGAAGTTTTTTAGGCACCTTTTGAAATGTAATCATTTGGGTCAATATGTAATTTTCAGTGTTAGAC
TAGTAAATTGTCCGCTAAATTCTGGCCGTTTTTGGCTTTTTTGTTAGACGAAGCTTGGGCTGCAGGTCGA
CTCTAGAGCCACCATGGACTACAAAGACCATGACGGTGATTATAAAGATCATGACATCGATTACAAGGAT
GACGATGACAAGCACGGTCCGCGGGCTGACGCATTGGACGATTTTGATCTGGATATGCTGGGAAGTGACG
CCCTCGATGATTTTGACCTTGACATGCTTGGTTCGGATGCCCTTGATGACTTTGACCTCGACATGCTCGG
CAGTGACGCCCTTGATGATTTCGACCTGGACATGGTTAACCCCAAGAAGAAGAGGAAGGTGGGCCGCGGA
ATGGACAAGAAGTACTCCATTGGGCTCGCCATCGGCACAAACAGCGTCGGCTGGGCCGTCATTACGGACG
AGTACAAGGTGCCGAGCAAAAAATTCAAAGTTCTGGGCAATACCGATCGCCACAGCATAAAGAAGAACCT
CATTGGCGCCCTCCTGTTCGACTCCGGGGAAACCGCCGAAGCCACGCGGCTCAAAAGAACAGCACGGCGC
AGATATACCCGCAGAAAGAATCGGATCTGCTACCTGCAGGAGATCTTTAGTAATGAGATGGCTAAGGTGG
ATGACTCTTTCTTCCATAGGCTGGAGGAGTCCTTTTTGGTGGAGGAGGATAAAAAGCACGAGCGCCACCC
AATCTTTGGCAATATCGTGGACGAGGTGGCGTACCATGAAAAGTACCCAACCATATATCATCTGAGGAAG
AAGCTTGTAGACAGTACTGATAAGGCTGACTTGCGGTTGATCTATCTCGCGCTGGCGCATATGATCAAAT
TTCGGGGACACTTCCTCATCGAGGGGGACCTGAACCCAGACAACAGCGATGTCGACAAACTCTTTATCCA
ACTGGTTCAGACTTACAATCAGCTTTTCGAAGAGAACCCGATCAACGCATCCGGAGTTGACGCCAAAGCA
ATCCTGAGCGCTAGGCTGTCCAAATCCCGGCGGCTCGAAAACCTCATCGCACAGCTCCCTGGGGAGAAGA
AGAACGGCCTGTTTGGTAATCTTATCGCCCTGTCACTCGGGCTGACCCCCAACTTTAAATCTAACTTCGA
CCTGGCCGAAGATGCCAAGCTTCAACTGAGCAAAGACACCTACGATGATGATCTCGACAATCTGCTGGCC
CAGATCGGCGACCAGTACGCAGACCTTTTTTTGGCGGCAAAGAACCTGTCAGACGCCATTCTGCTGAGTG
ATATTCTGCGAGTGAACACGGAGATCACCAAAGCTCCGCTGAGCGCTAGTATGATCAAGCGCTATGATGA
GCACCACCAAGACTTGACTTTGCTGAAGGCCCTTGTCAGACAGCAACTGCCTGAGAAGTACAAGGAAATT
TTCTTCGATCAGTCTAAAAATGGCTACGCCGGATACATTGACGGCGGAGCAAGCCAGGAGGAATTTTACA
AATTTATTAAGCCCATCTTGGAAAAAATGGACGGCACCGAGGAGCTGCTGGTAAAGCTTAACAGAGAAGA
TCTGTTGCGCAAACAGCGCACTTTCGACAATGGAAGCATCCCCCACCAGATTCACCTGGGCGAACTGCAC
GCTATCCTCAGGCGGCAAGAGGATTTCTACCCCTTTTTGAAAGATAACAGGGAAAAGATTGAGAAAATCC
TCACATTTCGGATACCCTACTATGTAGGCCCCCTCGCCCGGGGAAATTCCAGATTCGCGTGGATGACTCG
CAAATCAGAAGAGACCATCACTCCCTGGAACTTCGAGGAAGTCGTGGATAAGGGGGCCTCTGCCCAGTCC
TTCATCGAAAGGATGACTAACTTTGATAAAAATCTGCCTAACGAAAAGGTGCTTCCTAAACACTCTCTGC
TGTACGAGTACTTCACAGTTTATAACGAGCTCACCAAGGTCAAATACGTCACAGAAGGGATGAGAAAGCC
AGCATTCCTGTCTGGAGAGCAGAAGAAAGCTATCGTGGACCTCCTCTTCAAGACGAACCGGAAAGTTACC
GTGAAACAGCTCAAAGAAGACTATTTCAAAAAGATTGAATGTTTCGACTCTGTTGAAATCAGCGGAGTGG
AGGATCGCTTCAACGCATCCCTGGGAACGTATCACGATCTCCTGAAAATCATTAAAGACAAGGACTTCCT
GGACAATGAGGAGAACGAGGACATTCTTGAGGACATTGTCCTCACCCTTACGTTGTTTGAAGATAGGGAG
ATGATTGAAGAACGCTTGAAAACTTACGCTCATCTCTTCGACGACAAAGTCATGAAACAGCTCAAGAGGC
GCCGATATACAGGATGGGGGCGGCTGTCAAGAAAACTGATCAATGGGATCCGAGACAAGCAGAGTGGAAA
GACAATCCTGGATTTTCTTAAGTCCGATGGATTTGCCAACCGGAACTTCATGCAGTTGATCCATGATGAC
TCTCTCACCTTTAAGGAGGACATCCAGAAAGCACAAGTTTCTGGCCAGGGGGACAGTCTTCACGAGCACA
TCGCTAATCTTGCAGGTAGCCCAGCTATCAAAAAGGGAATACTGCAGACCGTTAAGGTCGTGGATGAACT
CGTCAAAGTAATGGGAAGGCATAAGCCCGAGAATATCGTTATCGAGATGGCCCGAGAGAACCAAACTACC
CAGAAGGGACAGAAGAACAGTAGGGAAAGGATGAAGAGGATTGAAGAGGGTATAAAAGAACTGGGGTCCC
AAATCCTTAAGGAACACCCAGTTGAAAACACCCAGCTTCAGAATGAGAAGCTCTACCTGTACTACCTGCA
GAACGGCAGGGACATGTACGTGGATCAGGAACTGGACATCAATCGGCTCTCCGACTACGACGTGGATGCC
ATCGTGCCCCAGTCTTTTCTCAAAGATGATTCTATTGATAATAAAGTGTTGACAAGATCCGATAAAAATA
GAGGGAAGAGTGATAACGTCCCCTCAGAAGAAGTTGTCAAGAAAATGAAAAATTATTGGCGGCAGCTGCT
GAACGCCAAACTGATCACACAACGGAAGTTCGATAATCTGACTAAGGCTGAACGAGGTGGCCTGTCTGAG
TTGGATAAAGCCGGCTTCATCAAAAGGCAGCTTGTTGAGACACGCCAGATCACCAAGCACGTGGCCCAAA
TTCTCGATTCACGCATGAACACCAAGTACGATGAAAATGACAAACTGATTCGAGAGGTGAAAGTTATTAC
TCTGAAGTCTAAGCTGGTCTCAGATTTCAGAAAGGACTTTCAGTTTTATAAGGTGAGAGAGATCAACAAT
TACCACCATGCGCATGATGCCTACCTGAATGCAGTGGTAGGCACTGCACTTATCAAAAAATATCCCAAGC
TTGAATCTGAATTTGTTTACGGAGACTATAAAGTGTACGATGTTAGGAAAATGATCGCAAAGTCTGAGCA
GGAAATAGGCAAGGCCACCGCTAAGTACTTCTTTTACAGCAATATTATGAATTTTTTCAAGACCGAGATT
ACACTGGCCAATGGAGAGATTCGGAAGCGACCACTTATCGAAACAAACGGAGAAACAGGAGAAATCGTGT
GGGACAAGGGTAGGGATTTCGCGACAGTCCGGAAGGTCCTGTCCATGCCGCAGGTGAACATCGTTAAAAA
GACCGAAGTACAGACCGGAGGCTTCTCCAAGGAAAGTATCCTCCCGAAAAGGAACAGCGACAAGCTGATC
GCACGCAAAAAAGATTGGGACCCCAAGAAATACGGCGGATTCGATTCTCCTACAGTCGCTTACAGTGTAC
TGGTTGTGGCCAAAGTGGAGAAAGGGAAGTCTAAAAAACTCAAAAGCGTCAAGGAACTGCTGGGCATCAC
AATCATGGAGCGATCAAGCTTCGAAAAAAACCCCATCGACTTTCTCGAGGCGAAAGGATATAAAGAGGTC
AAAAAAGACCTCATCATTAAGCTTCCCAAGTACTCTCTCTTTGAGCTTGAAAACGGCCGGAAACGAATGC
TCGCTAGTGCGGGCGAGCTGCAGAAAGGTAACGAGCTGGCACTGCCCTCTAAATACGTTAATTTCTTGTA
TCTGGCCAGCCACTATGAAAAGCTCAAAGGGTCTCCCGAAGATAATGAGCAGAAGCAGCTGTTCGTGGAA
CAACACAAACACTACCTTGATGAGATCATCGAGCAAATAAGCGAATTCTCCAAAAGAGTGATCCTCGCCG
ACGCTAACCTCGATAAGGTGCTTTCTGCTTACAATAAGCACAGGGATAAGCCCATCAGGGAGCAGGCAGA
AAACATTATCCACTTGTTTACTCTGACCAACTTGGGCGCGCCTGCAGCCTTCAAGTACTTCGACACCACC
ATAGACAGAAAGCGGTACACCTCTACAAAGGAGGTCCTGGACGCCACACTGATTCATCAGTCAATTACGG
GGCTCTATGAAACAAGAATCGACCTCTCTCAGCTCGGTGGAGACAGCAGGGCTGACCCCAAGAAGAAGAG
GAAGGTGGCTAGCCGCGCCGACGCGCTGGACGATTTCGATCTCGACATGCTGGGTTCTGATGCCCTCGAT
GACTTTGACCTGGATATGTTGGGAAGCGACGCATTGGATGACTTTGATCTGGACATGCTCGGCTCCGATG
CTCTGGACGATTTCGATCTCGATATGTTAATCGCTAGCGAGGGCAGAGGAAGTCTTCTAACATGCGGTGA
CGTGGAGGAGAATCCCGGCCCTGGTACCGTGAGCAAGGGCGAGGAGCTGTTCACCGGGGTGGTGCCCATC
CTGGTCGAGCTGGACGGCGACGTAAACGGCCACAAGTTCAGCGTGTCCGGCGAGGGCGAGGGCGATGCCA
CCTACGGCAAGCTGACCCTGAAGTTCATCTGCACCACCGGCAAGCTGCCCGTGCCCTGGCCCACCCTCGT
GACCACCCTGACCTACGGCGTGCAGTGCTTCAGCCGCTACCCCGACCACATGAAGCAGCACGACTTCTTC
AAGTCCGCCATGCCCGAAGGCTACGTCCAGGAGCGCACCATCTTCTTCAAGGACGACGGCAACTACAAGA
CCCGCGCCGAGGTGAAGTTCGAGGGCGACACCCTGGTGAACCGCATCGAGCTGAAGGGCATCGACTTCAA
GGAGGACGGCAACATCCTGGGGCACAAGCTGGAGTACAACTACAACAGCCACAACGTCTATATCATGGCC
GACAAGCAGAAGAACGGCATCAAGGTGAACTTCAAGATCCGCCACAACATCGAGGACGGCAGCGTGCAGC
TCGCCGACCACTACCAGCAGAACACCCCCATCGGCGACGGCCCCGTGCTGCTGCCCGACAACCACTACCT
GAGCACCCAGTCCGCCCTGAGCAAAGACCCCAACGAGAAGCGCGATCACATGGTCCTGCTGGAGTTCGTG
ACCGCCGCCGGGATCACTCTCGGCATGGACGAGCTGTACAAGACCGGTTGATAATAGATAACTTCGTATA
GCATACATTATACGAAGTTATGAATTCGATATCAAGCTTATCGATAATCAACCTCTGGATTACAAAATTT
GTGAAAGATTGACTGGTATTCTTAACTATGTTGCTCCTTTTACGCTATGTGGATACGCTGCTTTAATGCC
TTTGTATCATGCTATTGCTTCCCGTATGGCTTTCATTTTCTCCTCCTTGTATAAATCCTGGTTGCTGTCT
CTTTATGAGGAGTTGTGGCCCGTTGTCAGGCAACGTGGCGTGGTGTGCACTGTGTTTGCTGACGCAACCC
CCACTGGTTGGGGCATTGCCACCACCTGTCAGCTCCTTTCCGGGACTTTCGCTTTCCCCCTCCCTATTGC
CACGGCGGAACTCATCGCCGCCTGCCTTGCCCGCTGCTGGACAGGGGCTCGGCTGTTGGGCACTGACAAT
TCCGTGGTGTTGTCGGGGAAATCATCGTCCTTTCCTTGGCTGCTCGCCTGTGTTGCCACCTGGATTCTGC
GCGGGACGTCCTTCTGCTACGTCCCTTCGGCCCTCAATCCAGCGGACCTTCCTTCCCGCGGCCTGCTGCC
GGCTCTGCGGCCTCTTCCGCGTCTTCGCCTTCGCCCTCAGACGAGTCGGATCTCCCTTTGGGCCGCCTCC
CCGCATCGATACCGTCGACCTCGAGACCTAGAAAAACATGGAGCAATCACAAGTAGCAATACAGCAGCTA
CCAATGCTGATTGTGCCTGGCTAGAAGCACAAGAGGAGGAGGAGGTGGGTTTTCCAGTCACACCTCAGGT
ACCTTTAAGACCAATGACTTACAAGGCAGCTGTAGATCTTAGCCACTTTTTAAAAGAAAAGGGGGGACTG
GAAGGGCTAATTCACTCCCAACGAAGACAAGATATCCTTGATCTGTGGATCTACCACACACAAGGCTACT
TCCCTGATTGGCAGAACTACACACCAGGGCCAGGGATCAGATATCCACTGACCTTTGGATGGTGCTACAA
GCTAGTACCAGTTGAGCAAGAGAAGGTAGAAGAAGCCAATGAAGGAGAGAACACCCGCTTGTTACACCCT
GTGAGCCTGCATGGGATGGATGACCCGGAGAGAGAAGTATTAGAGTGGAGGTTTGACAGCCGCCTAGCAT
TTCATCACATGGCCCGAGAGCTGCATCCGGACTGTACTGGGTCTCTCTGGTTAGACCAGATCTGAGCCTG
GGAGCTCTCTGGCTAACTAGGGAACCCACTGCTTAAGCCTCAATAAAGCTTGCCTTGAGTGCTTCAAGTA
GTGTGTGCCCGTCTGTTGTGTGACTCTGGTAACTAGAGATCCCTCAGACCCTTTTAGTCAGTGTGGAAAA
TCTCTAGCAGGGCCCGTTTAAACCCGCTGATCAGCCTCGACTGTGCCTTCTAGTTGCCAGCCATCTGTTG
TTTGCCCCTCCCCCGTGCCTTCCTTGACCCTGGAAGGTGCCACTCCCACTGTCCTTTCCTAATAAAATGA
GGAAATTGCATCGCATTGTCTGAGTAGGTGTCATTCTATTCTGGGGGGTGGGGTGGGGCAGGACAGCAAG
GGGGAGGATTGGGAAGACAATAGCAGGCATGCTGGGGATGCGGTGGGCTCTATGGCTTCTGAGGCGGAAA
GAACCAGCTGGGGCTCTAGGGGGTATCCCC
[124 nt withheld, positions 11161-11284]
C
[91 nt withheld, positions 11286-11376]
A
[49 nt withheld, positions 11378-11426]
CCTTTGACGTTGGAGTCCACGTTCTTT
[37 nt withheld, positions 11454-11490]
ACCCTATCTCGGTCTATTCTTTTGATTTATAAGGGATTTTGCCGATTTCGGCCTATTGGTTAAAAAATGA
GCTGATTTAACAAAAATTTAACGCGAATTAATTCTGTGGAATGTGTGTCAGTTAGGGTGTGGAAAGTCCC
CAGGCTCCCCAGCAGGCAGAAGTATGCAAAGCATGCATCTCAATTAGTCAGCAACCAGGTGTGGAAAGTC
CCCAGGCTCCCCAGCAGGCAGAAGTATGCAAAGCATGCATCTCAATTAGTCAGCAACCATAGTCCCGCCC
CTAACTCCGCCCATCCCGCCCCTAACTCCGCCCAGTTCCGCCCATTCTCCGCCCCATGGCTGACTAATTT
TTTTTATTTATGCAGAGGCCGAGGCCGCCTCTGCCTCTGAGCTATTCCAGAAGTAGTGAGGAGGCTTTTT
TGGAGGCCTAGGCTTTTGCAAAAAGCTCCCGGGAGCTTGTATATCCATTTTCGGATCTGATCAGCACGTG
TTGACAATTAATCATCGGCATAGTATATCGGCATAGTATAATACGACAAGGTGAGGAACTAAACCATGGC
CAAGTTGACCAGTGCCGTTCCGGTGCTCACCGCGCGCGACGTCGCCGGAGCGGTCGAGTTCTGGACCGAC
CGGCTCGGGTTCTCCCGGGACTTCGTGGAGGACGACTTCGCCGGTGTGGTCCGGGACGACGTGACCCTGT
TCATCAGCGCGGTCCAGGACCAGGTGGTGCCGGACAACACCCTGGCCTGGGTGTGGGTGCGCGGCCTGGA
CGAGCTGTACGCCGAGTGGTCGGAGGTCGTGTCCACGAACTTCCGGGACGCCTCCGGGCCGGCCATGACC
GAGATCGGCGAGCAGCCGTGGGGGCGGGAGTTCGCCCTGCGCGACCCGGCCGGCAACTGCGTGCACTTCG
TGGCCGAGGAGCAGGACTGACACGTGCTACGAGATTTCGATTCCACCGCCGCCTTCTATGAAAGGTTGGG
CTTCGGAATCGTTTTCCGGGACGCCGGCTGGATGATCCTCCAGCGCGGGGATCTCATGCTGGAGTTCTTC
GCCCACCCCAACTTGTTTATTGCAGCTTATAATGGTTACAAATAAAGCAATAGCATCACAAATTTCACAA
ATAAAGCATTTTTTTCACTGCATTCTAGTTGTGGTTTGTCCAAACTCATCAATGTATCTTATCATGTCTG
TATACCGTCGACCTCTAGCTAGAGCTTGGCGTAATCATGGTCATAGCTGTTTCCTGTGTGAAATTGTTAT
CCGCTCACAATTCCACACAACATACGAGCCGGAAGCATAAAGTGTAAAGCCTGGGGTGCCTAATGAGTGA
GCTAACTCACATTAATTGCGTTGCGCTCACTGCCCGCTTTCCAGTCGGGAAACCTGTCGTGCCAGCTGCA
TTAATGAATCGGCCAACGCGCGGGGAGAGGCGGTTTGCGTATTGGGCGCTCTTCCGCTTCCTCGCTCACT
GACTCGCTGCGCTCGGTCGTTCGGCTGCGGCGAGCGGTATCAGCTCACTCAAAGGCGGTAATACGGTTAT
CCACAGAATCAGGGGATAACGCAGGAAAGAACATGTGAGCAAAAGGCCAGCAAAAGGCCAGGAACCGTAA
AAAGGCCGCGTTGCTGGCGTTTTTCCATAGGCTCCGCCCCCCTGACGAGCATCACAAAAATCGACGCTCA
AGTCAGAGGTGGCGAAACCCGACAGGACTATAAAGATACCAGGCGTTTCCCCCTGGAAGCTCCCTCGTGC
GCTCTCCTGTTCCGACCCTGCCGCTTACCGGATACCTGTCCGCCTTTCTCCCTTCGGGAAGCGTGGCGCT
TTCTCATAGCTCACGCTGTAGGTATCTCAGTTCGGTGTAGGTCGTTCGCTCCAAGCTGGGCTGTGTGCAC
GAACCCCCCGTTCAGCCCGACCGCTGCGCCTTATCCGGTAACTATCGTCTTGAGTCCAACCCGGTAAGAC
ACGACTTATCGCCACTGGCAGCAGCCACTGGTAACAGGATTAGCAGAGCGAGGTATGTAGGCGGTGCTAC
AGAGTTCTTGAAGTGGTGGCCTAACTACGGCTACACTAGAAGAACAGTATTTGGTATCTGCGCTCTGCTG
AAGCCAGTTACCTTCGGAAAAAGAGTTGGTAGCTCTTGATCCGGCAAACAAACCACCGCTGGTAGCGGTG
GTTTTTTTGTTTGCAAGCAGCAGATTACGCGCAGAAAAAAAGGATCTCAAGAAGATCCTTTGATCTTTTC
TACGGGGTCTGACGCTCAGTGGAACGAAAACTCACGTTAAGGGATTTTGGTCATGAGATTATCAAAAAGG
ATCTTCACCTAGATCCTTTTAAATTAAAAATGAAGTTTTAAATCAATCTAAAGTATATATGAGTAAACTT
GGTCTGACAGTTACCAATGCTTAATCAGTGAGGCACCTATCTCAGCGATCTGTCTATTTCGTTCATCCAT
AGTTGCCTGACTCCCCGTCGTGTAGATAACTACGATACGGGAGGGCTTACCATCTGGCCCCAGTGCTGCA
ATGATACCGCGAGACCCACGCTCACCGGCTCCAGATTTATCAGCAATAAACCAGCCAGCCGGAAGGGCCG
AGCGCAGAAGTGGTCCTGCAACTTTATCCGCCTCCATCCAGTCTATTAATTGTTGCCGGGAAGCTAGAGT
AAGTAGTTCGCCAGTTAATAGTTTGCGCAACGTTGTTGCCATTGCTACAGGCATCGTGGTGTCACGCTCG
TCGTTTGGTATGGCTTCATTCAGCTCCGGTTCCCAACGATCAAGGCGAGTTACATGATCCCCCATGTTGT
GCAAAAAAGCGGTTAGCTCCTTCGGTCCTCCGATCGTTGTCAGAAGTAAGTTGGCCGCAGTGTTATCACT
CATGGTTATGGCAGCACTGCATAATTCTCTTACTGTCATGCCATCCGTAAGATGCTTTTCTGTGACTGGT
GAGTACTCAACCAAGTCATTCTGAGAATAGTGTATGCGGCGACCGAGTTGCTCTTGCCCGGCGTCAATAC
GGGATAATACCGCGCCACATAGCAGAACTTTAAAAGTGCTCATCATTGGAAAACGTTCTTCGGGGCGAAA
ACTCTCAAGGATCTTACCGCTGTTGAGATCCAGTTCGATGTAACCCACTCGTGCACCCAACTGATCTTCA
GCATCTTTTACTTTCACCAGCGTTTCTGGGTGAGCAAAAACAGGAAGGCAAAATGCCGCAAAAAAGGGAA
TAAGGGCGACACGGAAATGTTGAATACTCATACTCTTCCTTTTTCAATATTATTGAAGCATTTATCAGGG
TTATTGTCTCATGAGCGGATACATATTTGAATGTATTTAGAAAAATAAACAAATAGGGGTTCCGCGCACA
TTTCCCCGAAAAGTGCCACCTGACGTCGACGGATCGGGAGATCTCCCGATCCCCTATGGTGCACTCTCAG
TACAATCTGCTCTGATGCCGCATAGTTAAGCCAGTATCTGCTCCCTGCTTGTGTGTTGGAGGTCGCTGAG
TAGTGCGCGAGCAAAATTTAAGCTACAACAAGGCAAGGCTTGACCGACAATTGCATGAAGAATCTGCTTA
GGGTTAGGCGTTTTGCGCTGCTTCGCGATGTACGGGCCAGATATACGCGTT
