>Addgene plasmid #59791 | pLV hUbC-VP64 dCas9 VP64-T2A-GFP | addgene partial sequence | sequence record 96694 | hUBCpro-F 5'-TGAAGCTCCGGTTTTGAACT-3'
TGTAATCATTTGGGTCAATATGTAATTTTCAGTGTTAGACTAGTAAATTGTCCGCTAAATTCTGGCCGTT
TTTGGCTTTTTTGTTAGACGAAGCTTGGGCTGCAGGTCGACTCTAGAGCCACCATGGACTACAAAGACCA
TGACGGTGATTATAAAGATCATGACATCGATTACAAGGATGACGATGACAAGCACGGTCCGCGGGCTGAC
GCATTGGACGATTTTGATCTGGATATGCTGGGAAGTGACGCCCTCGATGATTTTGACCTTGACATGCTTG
GTTCGGATGCCCTTGATGACTTTGACCTCGACATGCTCGGCAGTGACGCCCTTGATGATTTCGACCTGGA
CATGGTTAACCCCAAGAAGAAGAGGAAGGTGGGCCGCGGAATGGACAAGAAGTACTCCATTGGGCTCGCC
ATCGGCACAAACAGCGTCGGCTGGGCCGTCATTACGGACGAGTACAAGGTGCCGAGCAAAAAATTCAAAG
TTCTGGGCAATACCGATCGCCACAGCATAAAGAAGAACCTCATTGGCGCCCTCCTGTTCGACTCCGGGGA
AACCGCCGAAG
