>Addgene plasmid #59791 | pLV hUbC-VP64 dCas9 VP64-T2A-GFP | addgene partial sequence | sequence record 96696 | EGFP-N 5'-CGTCGCCGTCCAGCTCGACCAG-3'
GCTCACGGTACCAGGGCCGGGATTCTCCTCCACGTCACCGCATGTTAGAAGACTTCCTCTGCCCTCGCTA
GCGATTAACATATCGAGATCGAAATCGTCCAGAGCATCGGAGCCGAGCATGTCCAGATCAAAGTCATCCA
ATGCGTCGCTTCCCAACATATCCAGGTCAAAGTCATCGAGGGCATCAGAACCCAGCATGTCGAGATCGAA
ATCGTCCAGCGCGTCGGCGCGGCTAGCCACCTTCCTCTTCTTCTTGGGGTCAGCCCTGCTGTCTCCACCG
AGCTGAGAGAGGTCGATTCTTGTTTCATAGAGCCCCGTAATTGACTGATGAATCAGTGTGGCGTCCAGGA
CCTCCTTTGTAGAGGTGTACCGCTTTCTGTCTATGGTGGTGTCGAAGTACTTGAAGGCTGCAGGCGCGCC
CAAGTTGGTCAGAGTAAACAAGTGGATAATGTTTTCTGCCTGCTCCCTGATGGGCTTATCCCTGTGCTTA
TTGTAAGCAGAAAGCACCTTATCGAGGTTAGCGTCGGCGAGGATCACTCTTTTGGAGAATTCGCTTATTT
GCTCGATGATCTCATC
