>Addgene plasmid #59791 | pLV hUbC-VP64 dCas9 VP64-T2A-GFP | addgene partial sequence | sequence record 96699 | pTYF-5 5'-GTAGACATAATAGCAACAGAC-3'
TTTTCGGGTTTATTACAGGGACAGCAGAGATCCAGTTTGGTTAATTAAATAACTTCGTATAGCATACATT
ATACGAAGTTATGATAAGAGACGGTGGTTGCGCCGCTACAGGGCGCGTCCCATTCGCCATTCAGGCTGCG
CAACTGTTGGGAAGGGCGATCGGTGCGGGCCTCTTCGCTATTACGCCAGCTGGCGAAAGGGGGATGTGCT
GCAAGGCGATTAAGTTGGGTAACGCCAGGGTTTTCCCAGTCACGACGTTGTAAAACGACGGCCAGTGAGC
GCGCGTAATACGACTCACTATAGGGCGAATTGGGTACCGGGCCCCCCCTCGAGGTCCTCCAGCTTTTGTT
CCCTTTAGTGAGGGTTAATTGCGCGCTTGGCGTAATCATGGTCATAGCTGTTTCCTGTGTGAAATTGTTA
TCCGCTCACAATTCCACACAACATACGAGCCGGAAGCATAAAGTGTAAAGCCTGGGGTGCCTAATGAGTG
AGCTAACTCACATTAATTGCGTTGCGCTCACTGCCCGCTTTCCACTGCATGACGTCTCCACAATTAATTA
ACCCGTGTCGGCTCCAGATCTGGCCTCCGCGCC
